>Addgene plasmid #232723 | p2T-U6-sgCTG | addgene full sequence | sequence record 463538 | Addgene NGS Result
CGATAAGTCGTGTCTTACCGGGTTGGACTCAAGACGATAGTTACCGGATAAGGCGCAGCGGTCGGGCTGA
ACGGGGGGTTCGTGCACACAGCCCAGCTTGGAGCGAACGACCTACACCGAACTGAGATACCTACAGCGTG
AGCTATGAGAAAGCGCCACGCTTCCCGAAGGGAGAAAGGCGGACAGGTATCCGGTAAGCGGCAGGGTCGG
AACAGGAGAGCGCACGAGGGAGCTTCCAGGGGGAAACGCCTGGTATCTTTATAGTCCTGTCGGGTTTCGC
CACCTCTGACTTGAGCGTCGATTTTTGTGATGCTCGTCAGGGGGGCGGAGCCTATGGAAAAACGCCAGCA
ACGCGGCCTTTTTACGGTTCCTGGCCTTTTGCTGGCCTTTTGCTCACATGTTCTTTCCTGCGTTATCCCC
TGATTCTGTGGATAACCGTATTACCGCCTTTGAGTGAGCTGATACCGCTCGCCGCAGCCGAACGACCGAG
CGCAGCGAGTCAGTGAGCGAGGAAGCGGAAGAGCGCCCAATACGCAAACCGCCTCTCCCCGCGCGTTGGC
CGATTCATTAATGCAGCTGGCACGACAGGTTTCCCGACTGGAAAGCGGGCAGTGAGCGCAACGCAATTAA
TGTGAGTTAGCTCACTCATTAGGCACCCCAGGCTTTACACTTTATGCTTCCGGCTCGTATGTTGTGTGGA
ATTGTGAGCGGATAACAATTTCACACAGGAAACAGCTATGACCATGATTACGCCAAGCGCGCAATTAACC
CTCACTAAAGGGAACAAAAGCTGGAGCTCGGATCTGCTGGGCTTGCTGAAGGTAGGGGGTCAAGAACCAG
AGGTGTAAAGTACTTGAGTAATTTTACTTGATTACTGTACTTAAGTATTATTTTTGGGGATTTTTACTTT
ACTTGAGTACAATTAAAAATCAATACTTTTACTTTTACTTAATTACATTTTTTTAGAAAAAAAAGTACTT
TTTACTCCTTACAATTTTATTTACAGTCAAAAAGTACTTATTTTTTGGAGATCACTTGAATTCTGTGGAA
TGTGTGTCAGTTAGGGTGTGGAAAGTCCCCAGGCTCCCCAGCAGGCAGAAGTATGCAAAGCATGCATCTC
AATTAGTCAGCAACCATAGTCCCGCCCCTAACTCCGCCCATCCCGCCCCTAACTCCGCCCAGTTCCGCCC
ATTCTCCGCCCCATGGCTGACTAATTTTTTTTATTTATGCAGAGGCCGAGGCCGCCTCTGCCTCTGAGCT
ATTCCAGAAGTAGTGAGGAGGCTTTTTTGGAGGCCTAGGCTTTTGCAAAAAGCTCCCGGGAGCTTGTATA
TCCATTTTCGGATCTGATCAGCACGTGATGAAAAAGCCTGAACTCACCGCGACGTCTGTCGAGAAGTTTC
TGATCGAAAAGTTCGACAGCGTCTCCGACCTGATGCAGCTCTCGGAGGGCGAAGAATCTCGTGCTTTCAG
CTTCGATGTAGGAGGGCGTGGATATGTCCTGCGGGTAAATAGCTGCGCCGATGGTTTCTACAAAGATCGT
TATGTTTATCGGCACTTTGCATCGGCCGCGCTCCCGATTCCGGAAGTGCTTGACATTGGGGAATTCAGCG
AGAGCCTGACCTATTGCATCTCCCGCCGTGCACAGGGTGTCACGTTGCAAGACCTGCCTGAAACCGAACT
GCCCGCTGTTCTGCAGCCGGTCGCGGAGGCCATGGATGCGATCGCTGCGGCCGATCTTAGCCAGACGAGC
GGGTTCGGCCCATTCGGACCGCAAGGAATCGGTCAATACACTACATGGCGTGATTTCATATGCGCGATTG
CTGATCCCCATGTGTATCACTGGCAAACTGTGATGGACGACACCGTCAGTGCGTCCGTCGCGCAGGCTCT
CGATGAGCTGATGCTTTGGGCCGAGGACTGCCCCGAAGTCCGGCACCTCGTGCACGCGGATTTCGGCTCC
AACAATGTCCTGACGGACAATGGCCGCATAACAGCGGTCATTGACTGGAGCGAGGCGATGTTCGGGGATT
CCCAATACGAGGTCGCCAACATCTTCTTCTGGAGGCCGTGGTTGGCTTGTATGGAGCAGCAGACGCGCTA
CTTCGAGCGGAGGCATCCGGAGCTTGCAGGATCGCCGCGGCTCCGGGCGTATATGCTCCGCATTGGTCTT
GACCAACTCTATCAGAGCTTGGTTGACGGCAATTTCGATGATGCAGCTTGGGCGCAGGGTCGATGCGACG
CAATCGTCCGATCCGGAGCCGGGACTGTCGGGCGTACACAAATCGCCCGCAGAAGCGCGGCCGTCTGGAC
CGATGGCTGTGTAGAAGTACTCGCCGATAGTGGAAACCGACGCCCCAGCACTCGTCCGAGGGCAAAGGAA
TAGCACGTGCTACGAGATTTCGATTCCACCGCCGCCTTCTATGAAAGGTTGGGCTTCGGAATCGTTTTCC
GGGACGCCGGCTGGATGATCCTCCAGCGCGGGGATCTCATGCTGGAGTTCTTCGCCCACCCCAACTTGTT
TATTGCAGCTTATAATGGTTACAAATAAAGCAATAGCATCACAAATTTCACAAATAAAGCATTTTTTTCA
CTGCATTCTAGTTGTGGTTTGTCCAAACTCATCAATGTATCTTATCATGTCTGTATACCGTCGACCTTCG
CGATTTTACCACATTTGTAGAGGTTTTACTTGCTTTAAAAAACCTCCCACATCTCCCCCTGAACCTGAAA
CATAAAATGAATGCAATTGTTGTTGTTAACTTGTTTATTGCAGCTTATAATGGTTACAAATAAAGCAATA
GCATCACAAATTTCACAAATAAAGCATTTTTTTCACTGCATTCTAGTTGTGGTTTGTCCAAACTCATCAA
TGTATCTTATCATGTCTGCTCGAAGCGGCCGTACCTCTAGAGCCATTTGTCTGCAGAATTGGCGCACGCG
CTAAAAACGGACTAGCCTTATTTTAACTTGCTATTTCTAGCTCTAAAACAAAAAAGCACCGACTCGGTGC
CACTTTTTCAAGTTGATAACGGACTAGCCTTATTTAAACTTGCTATGCTGTTTCCAGCATAGCTCTTAAA
CGCAGCAGCAGCAGCAGCAGCGGTGTTTCGTCCTTTCCACAAGATATATAAAGCCAAGAAATCGAAATAC
TTTCAAGTTACGGTAAGCATATGATAGTCCATTTTAAAACATAATTTTAAAACTGCAAACTACCCAAGAA
ATTATTACTTTCTACGTCACGTATTTTGTACTAATATCTTTGTGTTTACAGTCAAATTAATTCCAATTAT
CTCTCTAACAGCCTTGTATCGTATATGCAAATATGAAGGAATCATGGGAAATAGGCCCTCACATGCGCGC
CGGTACCATAACTTCGTATAAAGTATCCTATACGAAGTTATGGCCGGCCAAGGGCAATTCCACCACACTG
GACTATCGATAACTTCGTATAATGTATGCTATACGAAGTTATCGACACCATGGTGGCCTCCAGATCCTTC
GAGATCGATCTTTCTTGCTTTTACTTTTACTTCCTTAATACTCAAGTACAATTTTAATGGAGTACTTTTT
TACTTTTACTCAAGTAAGATTCTAGCCAGATACTTTTACTTTTAATTGAGTAAAATTTTCCCTAAGTACT
TGTACTTTCACTTGAGTAAAATTTTTGAGTACTTTTTACACCTCTGTCAAGAACCATATGCCGGTACCCA
ATTCGCCCTATAGTGAGTCGTATTACGCGCGCTCACTGGCCGTCGTTTTACAACGTCGTGACTGGGAAAA
CCCTGGCGTTACCCAACTTAATCGCCTTGCAGCACATCCCCCTTTCGCCAGCTGGCGTAATAGCGAAGAG
GCCCGCACCGATCGCCCTTCCCAACAGTTGCGCAGCCTGAATGGCGAATGGG
[59 nt withheld, positions 3903-3961]
ACCACACCCGCC
[52 nt withheld, positions 3974-4025]
C
[91 nt withheld, positions 4027-4117]
A
[49 nt withheld, positions 4119-4167]
CCTTTGACGTTGGAGTCCACGTTCTTT
[37 nt withheld, positions 4195-4231]
ACCCTATCTCGGTCTATTCTTTTGATTTATAAGGGATTTTGCCGATTTCGGCCTATTGGTTAAAAAATGA
GCTGATTTAACAAAAATTTAACGCGAATTTTAACAAAATATTAACGCTTACAATTTAGGTGGCACTTTTC
GGGGAAATGTGCGCGGAACCCCTATTTGTTTATTTTTCTAAATACATTCAAATATGTATCCGCTCATGAG
ACAATAACCCTGATAAATGCTTCAATAATATTGAAAAAGGAAGAGTATGAGTATTCAACATTTCCGTGTC
GCCCTTATTCCCTTTTTTGCGGCATTTTGCCTTCCTGTTTTTGCTCACCCAGAAACGCTGGTGAAAGTAA
AAGATGCTGAAGATCAGTTGGGTGCACGAGTGGGTTACATCGAACTGGATCTCAACAGCGGTAAGATCCT
TGAGAGTTTTCGCCCCGAAGAACGTTTTCCAATGATGAGCACTTTTAAAGTTCTGCTATGTGGCGCGGTA
TTATCCCGTATTGACGCCGGGCAAGAGCAACTCGGTCGCCGCATACACTATTCTCAGAATGACTTGGTTG
AGTACTCACCAGTCACAGAAAAGCATCTTACGGATGGCATGACAGTAAGAGAATTATGCAGTGCTGCCAT
AACCATGAGTGATAACACTGCGGCCAACTTACTTCTGACAACGATCGGAGGACCGAAGGAGCTAACCGCT
TTTTTGCACAACATGGGGGATCATGTAACTCGCCTTGATCGTTGGGAACCGGAGCTGAATGAAGCCATAC
CAAACGACGAGCGTGACACCACGATGCCTGTAGCAATGGCAACAACGTTGCGCAAACTATTAACTGGCGA
ACTACTTACTCTAGCTTCCCGGCAACAATTAATAGACTGGATGGAGGCGGATAAAGTTGCAGGACCACTT
CTGCGCTCGGCCCTTCCGGCTGGCTGGTTTATTGCTGATAAATCTGGAGCCGGTGAGCGTGGGTCTCGCG
GTATCATTGCAGCACTGGGGCCAGATGGTAAGCCCTCCCGTATCGTAGTTATCTACACGACGGGGAGTCA
GGCAACTATGGATGAACGAAATAGACAGATCGCTGAGATAGGTGCCTCACTGATTAAGCATTGGTAACTG
TCAGACCAAGTTTACTCATATATACTTTAGATTGATTTAAAACTTCATTTTTAATTTAAAAGGATCTAGG
TGAAGATCCTTTTTGATAATCTCATGACCAAAATCCCTTAACGTGAGTTTTCGTTCCACTGAGCGTCAGA
CCCCGTAGAAAAGATCAAAGGATCTTCTTGAGATCCTTTTTTTCTGCGCGTAATCTGCTGCTTGCAAACA
AAAAAACCACCGCTACCAGCGGTGGTTTGTTTGCCGGATCAAGAGCTACCAACTCTTTTTCCGAAGGTAA
CTGGCTTCAGCAGAGCGCAGATACCAAATACTGTTCTTCTAGTGTAGCCGTAGTTAGGCCACCACTTCAA
GAACTCTGTAGCACCGCCTACATACCTCGCTCTGCTAATCCTGTTACCAGTGGCTGCTGCCAGTGG
Features (pLannotate 1.2.2; 22 found; start..end, strand, type, name):
    523..615     +  CDS            lacI (fragment): lac repressor; lacI; The lac repressor binds to the lac operator to inhibit transcription in E. coli. This inhibition can be relieved by adding lactose or isopropyl-β-D-thiogalactopyranoside (IPTG).
    628..649     +  protein_bind   CAP binding site: CAP binding activates transcription in the presence of cAMP. E. coli catabolite activator protein
    664..694     +  promoter       lac promoter: promoter for the E. coli lac operon
    702..718     +  protein_bind   lac operator: The lac repressor binds to the lac operator to inhibit transcription in E. coli. This inhibition can be relieved by adding lactose or isopropyl-β-D-thiogalactopyranoside (IPTG). lac repressor encoded by lacI
    763..781     +  promoter       T3 promoter: promoter for bacteriophage T3 RNA polymerase
   1091..1301    +  promoter       SV40 promoter: SV40 early promoter
   1358..2383    +  CDS            HygR: aminoglycoside phosphotransferase from E. coli; aph(4)-Ia; confers resistance to hygromycin
   2393..2518    +  CDS            ble (fragment): BLE_KLEPN - Experimental evidence at protein level: Swiss-Prot protein existence level 1. Binding protein with a strong affinity to the bleomycin family of antibiotics. Binds to CL990; an antimitotic-antibiotic compound. From Klebsiella pneumoniae.
   2513..2634    +  polyA_signal   SV40 poly(A) signal: SV40 polyadenylation signal
   2667..2735    +  CDS            large T antigen (fragment): large T antigen from SV40 (simian virus 40)
   2758..2879    +  polyA_signal   SV40 poly(A) signal: SV40 polyadenylation signal
   2946..2989    -  misc_RNA       gRNA scaffold (fragment): guide RNA scaffold for the Streptococcus pyogenes CRISPR/Cas9 system
   2996..3063    -  misc_RNA       tracrRNA (fragment): trans-activating CRISPR RNA for the Streptococcus pyogenes CRISPR/Cas9 system
   3110..3350    -  promoter       U6 promoter: RNA polymerase III promoter for human U6 snRNA
   3368..3401    -  protein_bind   lox2272: Cre-mediated recombination occurs in the 8-bp core sequence (GGATACTT). lox2272 sites are compatible with each other, but incompatible with loxP or loxN sites (Lee and Saito, 1988). Cre recombinase
   3439..3472    -  protein_bind   loxP: Cre-mediated recombination occurs in the 8-bp core sequence (GCATACAT). Cre recombinase
   3717..3735    -  promoter       T7 promoter: promoter for bacteriophage T7 RNA polymerase
   3743..3898    +  CDS            lacZα (fragment): LacZα fragment of β-galactosidase; lacZ fragment
   3903..4357    +  rep_origin     f1 ori (sequence partly withheld): f1 bacteriophage origin of replication; arrow indicates direction of (+) strand synthesis
   4383..4487    +  promoter       AmpR promoter: bla
   4488..5348    +  CDS            AmpR: β-lactamase; bla; confers resistance to ampicillin, carbenicillin, and related antibiotics
   5519..340     +  rep_origin     ori (across the origin): high-copy-number ColE1/pMB1/pBR322/pUC origin of replication
