[The description below was written by a language model from this plasmid's Addgene catalogue record and pLannotate feature annotations shown in this document.]
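Description:
p2T-U6-sgCTG is a mammalian expression plasmid of about 5.8 kb, built on the p2T-U6-HygroR backbone, that delivers a single guide RNA for Streptococcus pyogenes Cas9–derived editors. In bacteria it is maintained at high copy from a ColE1/pUC-type origin and selected with ampicillin through the β-lactamase gene. An f1 phage origin and remnants of a pBluescript-like cloning region (lac promoter and operator, lacZα and lacI fragments, flanking T3 and T7 promoters) are also annotated but have no evident role in the construct's use.

The payload is a human U6 RNA polymerase III promoter driving a guide whose spacer targets human CAG trinucleotide repeats, fused to the SpCas9 sgRNA scaffold. The scaffold is annotated only as gRNA scaffold and tracrRNA fragments, which may reflect a modified scaffold variant, though the record does not say so. The plasmid carries no Cas9 or base editor, so the editor protein must be supplied from a separate source. On the opposite strand, an SV40 early promoter drives a hygromycin phosphotransferase gene followed by SV40 polyadenylation signals, allowing hygromycin selection of transfected mammalian cells. Short ble and large T antigen fragments near the polyadenylation region appear to be cloning leftovers. A lox2272 site and a loxP site lie just upstream of the U6 promoter, but their purpose is not stated. The "p2T" name suggests a Tol2 transposon design for genomic integration, but no transposon arms are annotated in the feature table.

The associated publication concerns base editing of the trinucleotide repeats underlying Huntington's disease and Friedreich's ataxia to reduce somatic repeat expansion, and this guide plasmid fits the CAG repeat arm of that work.
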