Addgene plasmid #232723: p2T-U6-sgCTG
Depositing lab: David Liu. Publication: Base editing of trinucleotide repeats that cause Huntington's disease and Friedreich's ataxia reduces somatic repeat expansions in patient cells and in mice. Matuszek Z, Arbab M, Kesavan M, Hsu A, Roy JCL, Zhao J, Yu T, Weisburd B, Newby GA, Doherty NJ, Wu M, Shibata S, Cristian A, Tao YA, Fearnley LG, Bahlo M, Rehm HL, Xie J, Gao G, Mouro Pinto R, Liu DR. Nat Genet. 2025 May 26. doi: 10.1038/s41588-025-02172-8. PubMed 40419681.
Backbone
  Vector backbone: p2T-U6-HygroR
  Vector type: Mammalian Expression
Growth in bacteria
  Bacterial resistance: Ampicillin, 100 μg/mL
  Growth temperature: 37°C
  Growth strain: DH5alpha
  Copy number: High Copy
Gene/Insert
  Gene/Insert name: SpCas9 gRNA targeting CAG repeats
  Species: H. sapiens (human)
  Cloning method: Unknown
Terms and licenses: Academic/Nonprofit Terms; Industry Terms: Not Available to Industry
How to cite: p2T-U6-sgCTG was a gift from David Liu (Addgene plasmid # 232723 ; http://n2t.net/addgene:232723 ; RRID:Addgene_232723)
